>Addgene plasmid #240642 | pCR182 | addgene full sequence | sequence record 482913
CCCATTCGCCATTCAGGCTGCGCAACTGTTGGGAAGGGCGATCGGTGCGGGCCTCTTCGCTATTACGCCA
GTCGATCGACCGCCAATTCAATATGGCGTATATGGACTCATGCCAATTCAATATGGTGGATCTGGACCTG
TGCCAATTCAATATGGCGTATATGGACTCGTGCCAATTCAATATGGTGGATCTGGACCCCAGCCAATTCA
ATATGGCTATTGGCCAGGTTCAATACTATGTATTGGCCCTATGCCATATAGTATTCCATATATGGGTTTT
CCTATTGACGTAGATAGCCCCTCCCAATGGGCGGTCCCATATACCATATATGGGGCTTCCTAATACCGCC
CATAGCCACTCCCCCATTGACGTCAATGGTCTCTATATATGGTCTTTCCTATTGACGTCATATGGGCGGT
CCTATTGACGTATATGGCGCCTCCCCCATTGACGTCAATTACGGTAAATGGCCCGCCTGGCTCAATGCCC
ATTGACGTCAATAGGACCACCCACCATTGACGTCAATGGGATGGCTCATTGCCCATTCATATCCGTTCTC
ACGCCCCCTATTGACGTCAATGACGGTAAATGGCCCACTTGGCAGTACATCAATATCTATTAATAGTAAC
TTGGCAAGTACATTACTATTGGAAGTACGCCAGGGTACATTGGCAGTACTCCCATTGACGTCAATGGCGG
TAAATGGCCCGCGATGGCTGCCAAGTACATCCCCATTGACGTCAATGGGGAGGGGCAATGACGCAAATGG
GCGTTCCATTGACGTAAATGGGCGGTAGGCGTGCCTAATGGGAGGTCTATATAAGCAATGCTCGTTTAGG
GAACCGCCATTCTGCCTGGGGACGTCGGAGCAAGCTTGATTTAGGTGACACTATAGAATACAAGCTACTT
GTTCTTTTTGCAGGATCCCATCGATTCGAATTCGTCGACATGGTGAGCAAGGGCGAGGAGGATAACATGG
CCTCTCTCCCAGCGACACATGAGTTACACATCTTTGGCTCCATCAACGGTGTGGACTTTGACATGGTGGG
TCAGGGCACCGGCAATCCAAATGATGGTTATGAGGAGTTAAACCTAAAGTCCACCAAGGGTGACCTCCAG
TTCTCCCCCTGGATTCTCGTCCCTCATATCGGGTATGGCTTCCATCAGTACCTACCCTACCCTGACGGGA
TGAGTCCTTTCCAGGCCGCTATGGTAGATGGCTCCGGATACCAAGTCCATCGTACAATGCAGTTTGAAGA
TGGTGCCTCCCTTACTGTTAACTACAGATACACCTACGAGGGAAGCCACATCAAAGGAGAGGCCCAGGTG
AAGGGGACTGGTTTCCCTGCTGACGGTCCTGTGATGACCAACAGTCTCACCGCTGCGGACTGGTGCAGGA
GTAAGAAGACTTACCCCAACGACAAAACCATCATCAGTACCTTTAAGTGGAGTTACACCACTGGAAATGG
CAAGAGATACCGTAGCACTGCGAGGACCACCTACACCTTTGCTAAGCCAATGGCGGCTAACTATCTCAAG
AACCAGCCTATGTACGTGTTCCGTAAGACGGAACTCAAGCACTCCAAGACCGAGCTCAACTTCAAGGAGT
GGCAAAAGGCCTTTACCGATGTGATGGGCATGGACGAGCTGTACAAGTAGAATTCAAGGCCTCTCGAGCC
TCTCGCCCTATAGTGAGTCGTATTACGTAGATCCAGACATGATAAGATACATTGATGAGTTTGGACAAAC
CACAACTAGAATGCAGTGAAAAAAATGCTTTATTTGTGAAATTTGTGATGCTATTGCTTTATTTGTAACC
ATTATAAGCTGCAATAAACAAGTTAACAACAACAATTGCATTCATTTTATGTTTCAGGTTCAGGGGGAGG
TGTGGGAGGTTTTTTAATTCGCGGCGCGCCGCGGCGCCAATGCATTGGGCCCGGTACCCAGCTTTTGTTC
CCTTTAGTGAGGGTTAATTGCGCGCTTGGCGTAATCATGGTCATAGCTGTTTCCTGTGTGAAATTGTTAT
CCGCTCACAATTCCACACAACATACGAGCCGGGAGCATAAAGTGTAAAGCCTGGGGTGCCTAATGAGTGA
GCTAACTCACATTAATTGCGTTGCGCTCACTGCCCGCTTTCCAGTCGGGAAACCTGTCGTGCCAGCTGCA
TTAATGAATCGGCCAACGCGCGGGGAGAGGCGGTTTGCGTATTGGGCGCTCTTCCGCTTCCTCGCTCACT
GACTCGCTGCGCTCGGTCGTTCGGCTGCGGCGAGCGGTATCAGCTCACTCAAAGGCGGTAATACGGTTAT
CCACAGAATCAGGGGATAACGCAGGAAAGAACATGTGAGCAAAAGGCCAGCAAAAGGCCAGGAACCGTAA
AAAGGCCGCGTTGCTGGCGTTTTTCCATAGGCTCCGCCCCCCTGACGAGCATCACAAAAATCGACGCTCA
AGTCAGAGGTGGCGAAACCCGACAGGACTATAAAGATACCAGGCGTTTCCCCCTGGAAGCTCCCTCGTGC
GCTCTCCTGTTCCGACCCTGCCGCTTACCGGATACCTGTCCGCCTTTCTCCCTTCGGGAAGCGTGGCGCT
TTCTCATAGCTCACGCTGTAGGTATCTCAGTTCGGTGTAGGTCGTTCGCTCCAAGCTGGGCTGTGTGCAC
GAACCCCCCGTTCAGCCCGACCGCTGCGCCTTATCCGGTAACTATCGTCTTGAGTCCAACCCGGTAAGAC
ACGACTTATCGCCACTGGCAGCAGCCACTGGTAACAGGATTAGCAGAGCGAGGTATGTAGGCGGTGCTAC
AGAGTTCTTGAAGTGGTGGCCTAACTACGGCTACACTAGAAGAACAGTATTTGGTATCTGCGCTCTGCTG
AAGCCAGTTACCTTCGGAAAAAGAGTTGGTAGCTCTTGATCCGGCAAACAAACCACCGCTGGTAGCGGTG
GTTTTTTTGTTTGCAAGCAGCAGATTACGCGCAGAAAAAAAGGATCTCAAGAAGATCCTTTGATCTTTTC
TACGGGGTCTGACGCTCAGTGGAACGAAAACTCACGTTAAGGGATTTTGGTCATGAGATTATCAAAAAGG
ATCTTCACCTAGATCCTTTTAAATTAAAAATGAAGTTTTAAATCAATCTAAAGTATATATGAGTAAACTT
GGTCTGACAGTTACCAATGCTTAATCAGTGAGGCACCTATCTCAGCGATCTGTCTATTTCGTTCATCCAT
AGTTGCCTGACTCCCCGTCGTGTAGATAACTACGATACGGGAGGGCTTACCATCTGGCCCCAGTGCTGCA
ATGATACCGCGAGACCCACGCTCACCGGCTCCAGATTTATCAGCAATAAACCAGCCAGCCGGAAGGGCCG
AGCGCAGAAGTGGTCCTGCAACTTTATCCGCCTCCATCCAGTCTATTAATTGTTGCCGGGAAGCTAGAGT
AAGTAGTTCGCCAGTTAATAGTTTGCGCAACGTTGTTGCCATTGCTACAGGCATCGTGGTGTCACGCTCG
TCGTTTGGTATGGCTTCATTCAGCTCCGGTTCCCAACGATCAAGGCGAGTTACATGATCCCCCATGTTGT
GCAAAAAAGCGGTTAGCTCCTTCGGTCCTCCGATCGTTGTCAGAAGTAAGTTGGCCGCAGTGTTATCACT
CATGGTTATGGCAGCACTGCATAATTCTCTTACTGTCATGCCATCCGTAAGATGCTTTTCTGTGACTGGT
GAGTACTCAACCAAGTCATTCTGAGAATAGTGTATGCGGCGACCGAGTTGCTCTTGCCCGGCGTCAATAC
GGGATAATACCGCGCCACATAGCAGAACTTTAAAAGTGCTCATCATTGGAAAACGTTCTTCGGGGCGAAA
ACTCTCAAGGATCTTACCGCTGTTGAGATCCAGTTCGATGTAACCCACTCGTGCACCCAACTGATCTTCA
GCATCTTTTACTTTCACCAGCGTTTCTGGGTGAGCAAAAACAGGAAGGCAAAATGCCGCAAAAAAGGGAA
TAAGGGCGACACGGAAATGTTGAATACTCATACTCTTCCTTTTTCAATATTATTGAAGCATTTATCAGGG
TTATTGTCTCATGAGCGGATACATATTTGAATGTATTTAGAAAAATAAACAAATAGGGGTTCCGCGCACA
TTTCCCCGAAAAGTGCCACCTAAATTGTAAGCGTTAATATTTTGTTAAAATTCGCGTTAAATTTTTGTTA
AATCAGCTCATTTTTTAACCAATAGGCCGAAATCGGCAAAATCCCTTATAAATCAAAAGAATAGACCGAG
ATAGGGT
[37 nt withheld, positions 4278-4314]
AAAGAACGTGGACTCCAACGTCAAAGG
[49 nt withheld, positions 4342-4390]
T
[91 nt withheld, positions 4392-4482]
G
[124 nt withheld, positions 4484-4607]
Features (pLannotate 1.2.2; 16 found; start..end, strand, type, name):
      5..71      -  CDS            lacZα (fragment): LacZα fragment of β-galactosidase; lacZ fragment
     82..217     +  promoter       CMV IE94 promoter (fragment): enhancer/promoter region of simian cytomegalovirus major immediate early transcription unit IE94
    209..844     +  promoter       CMV IE94 promoter (fragment): enhancer/promoter region of simian cytomegalovirus major immediate early transcription unit IE94
    879..897     +  promoter       SP6 promoter: promoter for bacteriophage SP6 RNA polymerase
    950..1657    +  CDS            mNeonGreen: mNeonGreen is a basic (constitutively fluorescent) green/yellow fluorescent protein published in 2013, derived from Branchiostoma lanceolatum. It is reported to be a very rapidly-maturing monomer with moderate acid sensitivity.
   1687..1705    -  promoter       T7 promoter: promoter for bacteriophage T7 RNA polymerase
   1710..1844    -  polyA_signal   SV40 poly(A) signal: SV40 polyadenylation signal
   1961..1979    -  promoter       T3 promoter: promoter for bacteriophage T3 RNA polymerase
   2024..2040    -  protein_bind   lac operator: The lac repressor binds to the lac operator to inhibit transcription in E. coli. This inhibition can be relieved by adding lactose or isopropyl-β-D-thiogalactopyranoside (IPTG). lac repressor encoded by lacI
   2048..2078    -  promoter       lac promoter: promoter for the E. coli lac operon
   2093..2114    -  protein_bind   CAP binding site: CAP binding activates transcription in the presence of cAMP. E. coli catabolite activator protein
   2127..2219    -  CDS            lacI (fragment): lac repressor; lacI; The lac repressor binds to the lac operator to inhibit transcription in E. coli. This inhibition can be relieved by adding lactose or isopropyl-β-D-thiogalactopyranoside (IPTG).
   2402..2990    -  rep_origin     ori: high-copy-number ColE1/pMB1/pBR322/pUC origin of replication
   3161..4021    -  CDS            AmpR: β-lactamase; bla; confers resistance to ampicillin, carbenicillin, and related antibiotics
   4022..4126    -  promoter       AmpR promoter: bla
   4179..4607    -  rep_origin     f1 ori (sequence partly withheld): f1 bacteriophage origin of replication; arrow indicates direction of (+) strand synthesis
