[The description below was written by a language model from this plasmid's Addgene catalogue record and pLannotate feature annotations shown in this document.]
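Description:
pCR182 is a pCS107-based plasmid that serves as a template for in vitro transcription of mRNA encoding AmNeonGreen, a synthetic version of the monomeric green/yellow fluorescent protein mNeonGreen. The coding sequence has been codon-optimized for the sea anemone Exaiptasia diaphana, while the amino acid sequence is stated to be identical to the original Branchiostoma lanceolatum-derived protein. The roughly 0.7 kb insert was introduced by Gibson cloning. The plasmid is propagated in E. coli as a high-copy vector through a ColE1/pUC-type origin and is selected with ampicillin via the β-lactamase gene. An f1 origin and remnants of the lac region (lacZα and lacI fragments, lac promoter and operator) are also annotated in the backbone.

In the annotated sequence, the simian cytomegalovirus IE94 enhancer/promoter lies upstream of a bacteriophage SP6 promoter, which in turn precedes the mNeonGreen open reading frame. This is the characteristic arrangement of the CS-series vectors. SP6 polymerase can produce sense-strand RNA in vitro, which is the stated purpose. The CMV IE94 element could in principle drive expression from the DNA in vertebrate cells, consistent with the listed vector type. Downstream of the reporter are an SV40 polyadenylation signal, annotated on the reverse strand, and reverse-oriented T7 and T3 promoters. The resulting mRNA would be suited to delivering a bright fluorescent marker into cells or embryos, presumably of Exaiptasia given the codon optimization, although the record does not describe a specific application. The catalogue sizes do not agree with one another or with the sequence: the listed total of about 4.1 kb is barely larger than the backbone alone, whereas the sequenced record is about 4.6 kb.
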