Addgene plasmid #240642: pCR182
Purpose: Template for in vitro transcription of AmNeonGreen mRNA using SP6 polymerase.
Depositing lab: John Pringle. Depositing organization: Stanford University.
Backbone
  Vector backbone: pCS107
  Backbone manufacturer: Baker et al., 1999
  Backbone size w/o insert (bp): 4108
  Total vector size (bp): 4131
  Vector type: Vertebrate gene expression and general in vitro transcription.
Growth in bacteria
  Bacterial resistance: Ampicillin, 100 μg/mL
  Growth temperature: 37°C
  Growth strain: DH5alpha
  Copy number: High Copy
Gene/Insert
  Gene/Insert name: AmNeonGreen
  Species: Synthetic
  Insert size (bp): 711
  Mutation: Codon-optimized for Exaiptasia diaphana, amino acid sequence identical to original mNeonGreen.
  GenBank ID: KC295282.1
  Promoter: SP6
  Cloning method: Gibson Cloning
  Sequencing primers: 5′ Pcmv_end_seq_fwd (GCAAATGGGCGGTAGGCG); 3′ M13 Reverse (-27) (CAGGAAACAGCTATGAC)
Resource information
  A portion of this plasmid was derived from a plasmid made by: pCS107 backbone: Baker JC, Beddington RSP, Harland RM. 1999. Wnt signaling in Xenopus embryos inhibits Bmp4 expression and activates neural development. Genes Dev. 13(23):3149–3159. doi:10.1101/gad.13.23.3149. mNeonGreen: Shaner NC, Lambert GG, Chammas A, Ni Y, Cranfill PJ, Baird MA, Sell BR, Allen JR, Day RN, Israelsson M, et al. 2013. A bright monomeric green fluorescent protein derived from Branchiostoma lanceolatum. Nat Methods. 10(5):407–409. doi:10.1038/nmeth.2413.
Terms and licenses: Academic/Nonprofit Terms; Industry Terms: Not Available to Industry
How to cite: pCR182 was a gift from John Pringle (Addgene plasmid # 240642 ; http://n2t.net/addgene:240642 ; RRID:Addgene_240642)
